Addgene plasmid #138124: pYPQ287-RVR
Purpose: Gateway entry plasmid (attL1 & attR5) expressing rice codon optimized BsCas12a with N512R, K518V and N522R mutations, without promoter
Depositing lab: Yiping Qi. Depositing organization: University of Maryland, College Park. Publication: Expanding the scope of plant genome engineering with Cas12a orthologs and highly multiplexable editing systems. Zhang Y, Ren Q, Tang X, Liu S, Malzahn AA, Zhou J, Wang J, Yin D, Pan C, Yuan M, Huang L, Yang H, Zhao Y, Fang Q, Zheng X, Tian L, Cheng Y, Le Y, McCoy B, Franklin L, Selengut JD, Mount SM, Que Q, Zhang Y, Qi Y. Nat Commun. 2021 Mar 29;12(1):1944. doi: 10.1038/s41467-021-22330-w. PubMed 33782402.
Backbone
  Vector backbone: pYPQ167
  Vector type: Plant Expression, CRISPR ; Gateway compatible Cas12a entry clone
Growth in bacteria
  Bacterial resistance: Spectinomycin, 50 μg/mL
  Growth temperature: 37°C
  Growth strain: DH5alpha
  Copy number: High Copy
Gene/Insert
  Gene/Insert name: BsCas12a RVR variant
  Species: Btyrivibrio sp. NC3005
  Mutation: N512R, K518V and N522R
  Tag / fusion protein: NLS (N terminal on insert); NLS (C terminal on insert)
Terms and licenses: Academic/Nonprofit Terms; Industry Terms: Not Available to Industry
How to cite: pYPQ287-RVR was a gift from Yiping Qi (Addgene plasmid # 138124 ; http://n2t.net/addgene:138124 ; RRID:Addgene_138124)
