[The description below was written by a language model from this plasmid's Addgene catalogue record and pLannotate feature annotations shown in this document.]
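Description:
pYPQ287-RVR is a Gateway entry clone built on the pYPQ167 backbone for plant CRISPR genome engineering. It is a 6,873 nt, high-copy plasmid maintained in E. coli through a ColE1/pUC-type origin and selected with spectinomycin via the aadA (SmR) aminoglycoside adenylyltransferase gene. Short remnants of a class 1 integron Pc promoter and a gentamicin acetyltransferase gene lie just upstream of aadA. Other backbone annotations are small fragments of lacI and lacZα, the rrnB T1 and T2 terminators that insulate the cloning region from read-through transcription, and a T7 promoter on the reverse strand beyond the attR5 site.

The payload sits between attL1 and attR5 recombination sites. It is a rice codon-optimized coding sequence for BsCas12a, a Cas12a ortholog from a Butyrivibrio species, carrying the N512R, K518V and N522R substitutions that define the "RVR" variant. Nuclear localization signals are fused at both the N and C termini. The automated feature table does not annotate the nuclease coding sequence itself, but the large unannotated interval between attL1 and the NOS terminator corresponds to where it would lie. The nopaline synthase terminator provides the 3' polyadenylation signal. By design the cassette has no promoter.

The attL1/attR5 pairing is the format used in multisite Gateway LR assembly, where this Cas12a module would be combined with a second entry clone (typically carrying the crRNA expression unit) and a destination vector that supplies the promoter. RVR-type substitutions in Cas12a enzymes are generally introduced to alter PAM recognition, although the record does not state the PAM preference of this variant. The associated work concerns broadening plant genome editing with Cas12a orthologs and multiplexed editing systems.
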