Features (pLannotate 1.2.2; 12 found; start..end, strand, type, name):
     96..119     +  promoter       Pc promoter (fragment): intI1 (promoter lies within the coding sequence); class 1 integron promoter
    295..351     +  CDS            GmR (fragment): gentamycin acetyltransferase; aacC1; confers resistance to gentamycin
    358..1149    +  CDS            SmR: aminoglycoside adenylyltransferase (Murphy, 1985); aadA; confers resistance to spectinomycin and streptomycin
   1242..1830    +  rep_origin     ori: high-copy-number ColE1/pMB1/pBR322/pUC origin of replication
   2013..2105    +  CDS            lacI (fragment): lac repressor; lacI; The lac repressor binds to the lac operator to inhibit transcription in E. coli. This inhibition can be relieved by adding lactose or isopropyl-β-D-thiogalactopyranoside (IPTG).
   2160..2187    -  terminator     rrnB T2 terminator: transcription terminator T2 from the E. coli rrnB gene
   2319..2362    +  terminator     rrnB T1 terminator: Escherichia coli rrnB; transcription terminator T1 from the E. coli rrnB gene
   2409..2445    -  CDS            lacZα (fragment): LacZα fragment of β-galactosidase; lacZ fragment
   2461..2560    +  protein_bind   attL1: mutant version of attL; recombination site for the Gateway® LR reaction LR Clonase™
   6323..6575    +  terminator     NOS terminator: nopaline synthase terminator and poly(A) signal
   6620..6743    +  protein_bind   attR5: mutant version of attR; recombination site for the Gateway® LR reaction LR Clonase™
   6761..6779    -  promoter       T7 promoter: promoter for bacteriophage T7 RNA polymerase
>Addgene plasmid #138124 | pYPQ287-RVR | depositor full sequence | sequence record 266612 | pYPQ287-RVR sequence 6873 bps
TGGACCAGCCAGGACAGAAATGCCTCGACTTCGCTGCTACCCAAGGTTGCCGGGTGACGCACACCGTGGA
AACGGATGAAGGCACGAACCCAGTGGACATAAGCCTGTTCGGTTCGTAAGCTGTAATGCAAGTAGCGTAT
GCGCTCACGCAACTGGTCCAGAACCTTGACCGAACGCAGCGGTGGTAACGGCGCAGTGGCGGTTTTCATG
GCTTGTTATGACTGTTTTTTTGGGGTACAGTCTATGCCTCGGGCATCCAAGCAGCAAGCGCGTTACGCCG
TGGGTCGATGTTTGATGTTATGGAGCAGCAACGATGTTACGCAGCAGGGCAGTCGCCCTAAAACAAAGTT
AAACATCATGAGGGAAGCGGTGATCGCCGAAGTATCGACTCAACTATCAGAGGTAGTTGGCGTCATCGAG
CGCCATCTCGAACCGACGTTGCTGGCCGTACATTTGTACGGCTCCGCAGTGGATGGCGGCCTGAAGCCAC
ACAGTGATATTGATTTGCTGGTTACGGTGACCGTAAGGCTTGATGAAACAACGCGGCGAGCTTTGATCAA
CGACCTTTTGGAAACTTCGGCTTCCCCTGGAGAGAGCGAGATTCTCCGCGCTGTAGAAGTCACCATTGTT
GTGCACGACGACATCATTCCGTGGCGTTATCCAGCTAAGCGCGAACTGCAATTTGGAGAATGGCAGCGCA
ATGACATTCTTGCAGGTATCTTCGAGCCAGCCACGATCGACATTGATCTGGCTATCTTGCTGACAAAAGC
AAGAGAACATAGCGTTGCCTTGGTAGGTCCAGCGGCGGAGGAACTCTTTGATCCGGTTCCTGAACAGGAT
CTATTTGAGGCGCTAAATGAAACCTTAACGCTATGGAACTCGCCGCCCGACTGGGCTGGCGATGAGCGAA
ATGTAGTGCTTACGTTGTCCCGCATTTGGTACAGCGCAGTAACCGGCAAAATCGCGCCGAAGGATGTCGC
TGCCGACTGGGCAATGGAGCGCCTGCCGGCCCAGTATCAGCCCGTCATACTTGAAGCTAGACAGGCTTAT
CTTGGACAAGAAGAAGATCGCTTGGCCTCGCGCGCAGATCAGTTGGAAGAATTTGTCCACTACGTGAAAG
GCGAGATCACCAAGGTAGTCGGCAAATAACCCTCGAGCCACCCATGACCAAAATCCCTTAACGTGAGTTA
CGCGTCGTTCCACTGAGCGTCAGACCCCGTAGAAAAGATCAAAGGATCTTCTTGAGATCCTTTTTTTCTG
CGCGTAATCTGCTGCTTGCAAACAAAAAAACCACCGCTACCAGCGGTGGTTTGTTTGCCGGATCAAGAGC
TACCAACTCTTTTTCCGAAGGTAACTGGCTTCAGCAGAGCGCAGATACCAAATACTGTCCTTCTAGTGTA
GCCGTAGTTAGGCCACCACTTCAAGAACTCTGTAGCACCGCCTACATACCTCGCTCTGCTAATCCTGTTA
CCAGTGGCTGCTGCCAGTGGCGATAAGTCGTGTCTTACCGGGTTGGACTCAAGACGATAGTTACCGGATA
AGGCGCAGCGGTCGGGCTGAACGGGGGGTTCGTGCACACAGCCCAGCTTGGAGCGAACGACCTACACCGA
ACTGAGATACCTACAGCGTGAGCTATGAGAAAGCGCCACGCTTCCCGAAGGGAGAAAGGCGGACAGGTAT
CCGGTAAGCGGCAGGGTCGGAACAGGAGAGCGCACGAGGGAGCTTCCAGGGGGAAACGCCTGGTATCTTT
ATAGTCCTGTCGGGTTTCGCCACCTCTGACTTGAGCGTCGATTTTTGTGATGCTCGTCAGGGGGGCGGAG
CCTATGGAAAAACGCCAGCAACGCGGCCTTTTTACGGTTCCTGGCCTTTTGCTGGCCTTTTGCTCACATG
TTCTTTCCTGCGTTATCCCCTGATTCTGTGGATAACCGTATTACCGCCTTTGAGTGAGCTGATACCGCTC
GCCGCAGCCGAACGACCGAGCGCAGCGAGTCAGTGAGCGAGGAAGCGGAAGAGCGCCCAATACGCAAACC
GCCTCTCCCCGCGCGTTGGCCGATTCATTAATGCAGCTGGCACGACAGGTTTCCCGACTGGAAAGCGGGC
AGTGAGCGCAACGCAATTAATACGCGTACCGCGAGCCAGGAAGAGTTTGTAGAAACGCAAAAAGGCCATC
CGTCAGGATGGCCTTCTGCTTAGTTTGATGCCTGGCAGTTTATGGCGGGCGTCCTGCCCGCCACCCTCCG
GGCCGTTGCTTCACAACGTTCAAATCCGCTCCCGGCGGATTTGTCCTACTCAGGAGAGCGTTCACCGACA
AACAACAGATAAAACGAAAGGCCCAGTCTTCCGACTGAGCCTTTCGTTTTATTTGATGCCTGGCAGTTCC
CTACTCTCGCGTTAACGCTTGCATGGATGTTTTCCCAGTCACGACGTTGTAAAACGACGGCCAGTCTTAA
GCTCGGGCCCCAAATAATGATTTTATTTTGACTGATAGTGACCTGTTCGTTGCAACAAATTGATGAGCAA
TGCTTTTTTATAATGCCAACTTTGTACAAAAAAGCAGGCTCCGAATTCGCCCTTCACCATGGCTCCTAAG
AAGAAGCGGAAGGTTGGTATTCACGGGGTGCCTGCGGCTTACTATCAGAATCTCACTAAGAAGTACCCAG
TCAGCAAAACTATCAGAAATGAACTTATTCCAATAGGAAAAACGCTTGAAAACATTAGGAAAAACAACAT
ACTGGAAAGCGACGTGAAAAGGAAGCAGGACTATGAACACGTTAAGGGGATCATGGACGAATATCACAAG
CAGCTCATTAACGAAGCACTTGATAACTATATGCTTCCTTCGCTCAATCAAGCCGCCGAAATTTACCTCA
AGAAACACGTGGACGTCGAGGATAGAGAGGAGTTTAAGAAAACGCAAGATCTGCTCAGGCGGGAGGTGAC
GGGAAGACTGAAGGAACATGAGAATTACACTAAGATTGGAAAAAAGGACATTCTCGATCTCCTCGAAAAA
CTGCCATCTATTTCTGAGGAAGACTACAATGCTCTGGAGTCCTTTAGAAACTTTTATACATATTTCACCT
CCTATAATAAAGTTCGGGAGAATCTGTATAGCGACGAAGAGAAGAGTAGCACGGTGGCCTATAGACTGAT
AAACGAGAACTTGCCAAAGTTCTTGGATAACATCAAATCTTATGCATTTGTTAAAGCGGCTGGCGTGCTC
GCTGATTGTATTGAAGAGGAGGAACAGGATGCCCTGTTTATGGTCGAAACTTTCAACATGACGCTCACGC
AAGAAGGTATTGACATGTATAATTATCAGATCGGAAAAGTCAATTCGGCTATTAATCTCTATAACCAGAA
GAATCACAAGGTCGAGGAATTTAAGAAAATCCCAAAAATGAAAGTTCTTTATAAACAGATCCTCTCTGAT
CGCGAAGAAGTCTTCATCGGTGAATTCAAGGATGATGAGACTCTCCTTTCCAGCATAGGCGCATATGGCA
ATGTTTTGATGACATACCTCAAATCCGAGAAAATAAATATTTTCTTCGACGCTCTGAGGGAAAGCGAGGG
AAAAAACGTCTACGTTAAGAACGATCTGTCGAAAACTACGATGTCAAATATAGTCTTTGGCTCGTGGTCG
GCCTTTGATGAACTTCTGAATCAGGAATACGACCTGGCCAATGAGAACAAAAAGAAAGATGATAAATACT
TTGAGAAGAGACAGAAGGAACTCAAAAAAAATAAGAGCTACACGTTGGAGCAAATGAGCAATCTTTCGAA
GGAGGATATTTCGCCGATAGAGAACTACATAGAGAGGATTTCAGAGGACATAGAGAAGATATGCATCTAT
AATGGCGAGTTCGAAAAGATTGTCGTGAACGAACATGATTCGAGTAGAAAGCTCTCGAAGAACATCAAGG
CGGTTAAGGTGATTAAAGACTACCTCGATTCCATTAAAGAACTTGAACATGATATTAAACTCATAAATGG
ATCTGGTCAGGAGCTTGAAAAGAACTTGGTTGTTTACGTCGGGCAGGAAGAAGCGCTTGAACAGCTGCGC
CCCGTCGATTCCCTGTATAACCTCACACGCAATTATCTGACGAAGAAGCCATTTTCAACGGAAAAAGTGA
AACTGAATTTTAATAAATCTACTCTCCTCCGCGGCTGGGACAAAAATGTGGAAACGGATCGCCTCGGTAT
ACTGTTTTTTAAGGACGGTAAATACTACCTCGGAATAATGAACACCACAGCAAACAAGGCGTTTGTCAAC
CCACCTGCTGCCAAAACAGAGAATGTTTTCAAAAAGGTGGACTACAAGCTGCTGCCTGGCTCGAACAAAA
TGCTCCCAAAGGTTTTCTTTGCGAAATCGAATATTGGATATTATAATCCCTCGACCGAACTCTATTCCAA
CTACAAAAAAGGCACTCACAAGAAAGGCCCTTCCTTCTCTATAGATGATTGCCACAATCTTATTGATTTT
TTTAAAGAATCGATTAAGAAGCATGAAGACTGGTCCAAATTTGGATTTGAATTCAGTGACACTGCAGATT
ACAGAGACATTTCGGAGTTTTACCGGGAAGTGGAGAAGCAGGGGTATAAGTTGACTTTCACCGACATAGA
TGAGTCATACATCAACGATCTGATAGAAAAGAACGAACTGTATCTTTTTCAGATTTATAACAAAGATTTC
TCTGAATATTCGAAGGGTAAGCTGAACCTCCACACACTCTATTTTATGATGCTGTTCGACCAGAGAAACC
TTGACAACGTCGTGTATAAGCTGAATGGAGAGGCCGAGGTCTTCTATAGACCAGCATCTATAGCCGAAAA
CGAACTTGTGATACACAAAGCGGGCGAAGGCATAAAGAACAAAAACCCTAATCGGGCGAAAGTTAAAGAG
ACTAGTACATTCAGTTACGACATTGTCAAAGATAAGCGGTATTCAAAGTACAAGTTCACACTGCATATTC
CTATCACAATGAATTTCGGAGTTGACGAGGTCCGCAGATTTAACGACGTTATCAATAACGCACTGCGCAC
AGACGATAACGTGAATGTTATCGGTATCGACCGGGGCGAACGCAATCTGTTGTATGTCGTGGTGATCAAT
TCAGAGGGTAAGATCTTGGAGCAAATTTCCTTGAATAGTATAATTAACAAAGAGTATGACATAGAGACTA
ATTATCATGCCCTGTTGGACGAACGCGAAGACGATAGAAATAAAGCAAGAAAAGATTGGAACACTATCGA
AAACATTAAAGAATTGAAAACAGGTTATCTGAGTCAAGTCGTCAACGTTGTCGCCAAACTCGTCCTGAAA
TATAACGCGATAATCTGCTTGGAAGACCTTAATTTTGGTTTCAAGCGCGGACGGCAGAAGGTCGAAAAAC
AGGTCTATCAAAAATTTGAGAAAATGCTCATAGAGAAACTTAATTATTTGGTTATTGATAAGAGTAGAGA
GCAGGTGTCCCCCGAAAAGATGGGGGGTGCCCTCAACGCTCTCCAATTGACTTCAAAATTTAAGAGCTTT
GCGGAACTTGGGAAGCAGAGTGGTATCATTTACTATGTTCCCGCGTACTTGACTTCTAAGATTGATCCTA
CCACGGGTTTTGTGAATCTGTTCTACATCAAGTATGAGAACATAGAAAAGGCAAAGCAATTTTTCGATGG
TTTTGATTTCATTCGGTTTAATAAGAAAGACGACATGTTTGAATTTAGCTTTGACTACAAGTCATTCACC
CAGAAGGCGTGCGGGATACGGTCGAAATGGATAGTCTACACAAATGGAGAGCGCATCATAAAATATCCGA
ACCCTGAGAAGAATAACCTGTTCGACGAAAAGGTTATTAACGTCACGGACGAGATTAAAGGTCTTTTTAA
GCAATACCGGATTCCGTACGAGAACGGAGAAGACATTAAGGAAATAATCATTTCGAAGGCAGAGGCTGAC
TTCTATAAACGGTTGTTCCGCCTGCTTCATCAAACGCTGCAAATGAGAAATTCAACTAGCGATGGCACCA
GGGATTACATCATCAGTCCGGTGAAGAACGACCGGGGAGAATTTTTCTGCTCTGAATTTTCGGAGGGCAC
AATGCCTAAAGATGCCGACGCGAACGGTGCATACAATATAGCCAGAAAGGGGCTTTGGGTCCTCGAGCAG
ATTCGCCAGAAAGATGAGGGAGAGAAAGTTAATTTGTCAATGACGAATGCCGAATGGCTTAAATACGCCC
AATTGCACCTCCTGAAGCGTCCTGCTGCCACCAAAAAGGCCGGACAGGCTAAGAAAAAGAAGTGAGACGA
CTAGTGGCGGCCGCCGACGTCCGATCGTTCAAACATTTGGCAATAAAGTTTCTTAAGATTGAATCCTGTT
GCCGGTCTTGCGATGATTATCATATAATTTCTGTTGAATTACGTTAAGCATGTAATAATTAACATGTAAT
GCATGACGTTATTTATGAGATGGGTTTTTATGATTAGAGTCCCGCAATTATACATTTAATACGCGATAGA
AAACAAAATATAGCGCGCAAACTAGGATAAATTATCGCGCGCGGTGTCATCTATGTTACTAGATCGGGAA
TTGATCCCCCCTCGACAGCTTCCGGAAAGGGCGAATTCGCAACTTTGTATACAAAAGTTGAACGAGAAAC
GTAAAATGATATAAATATCAATATATTAAATTAGATTTTGCATAAAAAACAGACTACATAATACTGTAAA
ACACAACATATCCAGTCACTATGCCATCCAGCTGATATCCCCTATAGTGAGTCGTATTACATGGTCATAG
CTGTTTCCTGGCAGCTCTGGCCCGTGTCTCAAAATCTCTGATGTTACATTGCACAAGATAAAAATATATC
ATCATGCCTCCTC
