Features (pLannotate 1.2.2; 12 found; start..end, strand, type, name):
     96..119     +  promoter       Pc promoter (fragment): intI1 (promoter lies within the coding sequence); class 1 integron promoter
    295..351     +  CDS            GmR (fragment): gentamycin acetyltransferase; aacC1; confers resistance to gentamycin
    358..1149    +  CDS            SmR: aminoglycoside adenylyltransferase (Murphy, 1985); aadA; confers resistance to spectinomycin and streptomycin
   1242..1830    +  rep_origin     ori: high-copy-number ColE1/pMB1/pBR322/pUC origin of replication
   2013..2105    +  CDS            lacI (fragment): lac repressor; lacI; The lac repressor binds to the lac operator to inhibit transcription in E. coli. This inhibition can be relieved by adding lactose or isopropyl-β-D-thiogalactopyranoside (IPTG).
   2160..2187    -  terminator     rrnB T2 terminator: transcription terminator T2 from the E. coli rrnB gene
   2319..2362    +  terminator     rrnB T1 terminator: Escherichia coli rrnB; transcription terminator T1 from the E. coli rrnB gene
   2409..2445    -  CDS            lacZα (fragment): LacZα fragment of β-galactosidase; lacZ fragment
   2461..2560    +  protein_bind   attL1: mutant version of attL; recombination site for the Gateway® LR reaction LR Clonase™
   6323..6575    +  terminator     NOS terminator: nopaline synthase terminator and poly(A) signal
   6620..6743    +  protein_bind   attR5: mutant version of attR; recombination site for the Gateway® LR reaction LR Clonase™
   6761..6779    -  promoter       T7 promoter: promoter for bacteriophage T7 RNA polymerase
>Addgene plasmid #138124 | pYPQ287-RVR | addgene full sequence | sequence record 272082 | Addgene NGS Result
TGGACCAGCCAGGACAGAAATGCCTCGACTTCGCTGCTACCCAAGGTTGCCGGGTGACGCACACCGTGGA
AACGGATGAAGGCACGAACCCAGTGGACATAAGCCTGTTCGGTTCGTAAGCTGTAATGCAAGTAGCGTAT
GCGCTCACGCAACTGGTCCAGAACCTTGACCGAACGCAGCGGTGGTAACGGCGCAGTGGCGGTTTTCATG
GCTTGTTATGACTGTTTTTTTGGGGTACAGTCTATGCCTCGGGCATCCAAGCAGCAAGCGCGTTACGCCG
TGGGTCGATGTTTGATGTTATGGAGCAGCAACGATGTTACGCAGCAGGGCAGTCGCCCTAAAACAAAGTT
AAACATTATGAGGGAAGCGGTGATCGCCGAAGTATCGACTCAACTATCAGAGGTAGTTGGCGTCATCGAG
CGCCATCTCGAACCGACGTTGCTGGCCGTACATTTGTACGGCTCCGCAGTGGATGGCGGCCTGAAGCCAC
ACAGTGATATTGATTTGCTGGTTACGGTGACCGTAAGGCTTGATGAAACAACGCGGCGAGCTTTGATCAA
CGACCTTTTGGAAACTTCGGCTTCCCCTGGAGAGAGCGAGATTCTCCGCGCTGTAGAAGTCACCATTGTT
GTGCACGACGACATCATTCCGTGGCGTTATCCAGCTAAGCGCGAACTGCAATTTGGAGAATGGCAGCGCA
ATGACATTCTTGCAGGTATCTTCGAGCCAGCCACGATCGACATTGATCTGGCTATCTTGCTGACAAAAGC
AAGAGAACATAGCGTTGCCTTGGTAGGTCCAGCGGCGGAGGAACTCTTTGATCCGGTTCCTGAACAGGAT
CTATTTGAGGCGCTAAATGAAACCTTAACGCTATGGAACTCGCCGCCCGACTGGGCTGGCGATGAGCGAA
ATGTAGTGCTTACGTTGTCCCGCATTTGGTACAGCGCAGTAACCGGCAAAATCGCGCCGAAGGATGTCGC
TGCCGACTGGGCAATGGAGCGCCTGCCGGCCCAGTATCAGCCCGTCATACTTGAAGCTAGACAGGCTTAT
CTTGGACAAGAAGAAGATCGCTTGGCCTCGCGCGCAGATCAGTTGGAAGAATTTGTCCACTACGTGAAAG
GCGAGATCACCAAGGTAGTCGGCAAATAACCCTCGAGCCACCCATGACCAAAATCCCTTAACGTGAGTTA
CGCGTCGTTCCACTGAGCGTCAGACCCCGTAGAAAAGATCAAAGGATCTTCTTGAGATCCTTTTTTTCTG
CGCGTAATCTGCTGCTTGCAAACAAAAAAACCACCGCTACCAGCGGTGGTTTGTTTGCCGGATCAAGAGC
TACCAACTCTTTTTCCGAAGGTAACTGGCTTCAGCAGAGCGCAGATACCAAATACTGTTCTTCTAGTGTA
GCCGTAGTTAGGCCACCACTTCAAGAACTCTGTAGCACCGCCTACATACCTCGCTCTGCTAATCCTGTTA
CCAGTGGCTGCTGCCAGTGGCGATAAGTCGTGTCTTACCGGGTTGGACTCAAGACGATAGTTACCGGATA
AGGCGCAGCGGTCGGGCTGAACGGGGGGTTCGTGCACACAGCCCAGCTTGGAGCGAACGACCTACACCGA
ACTGAGATACCTACAGCGTGAGCTATGAGAAAGCGCCACGCTTCCCGAAGGGAGAAAGGCGGACAGGTAT
CCGGTAAGCGGCAGGGTCGGAACAGGAGAGCGCACGAGGGAGCTTCCAGGGGGAAACGCCTGGTATCTTT
ATAGTCCTGTCGGGTTTCGCCACCTCTGACTTGAGCGTCGATTTTTGTGATGCTCGTCAGGGGGGCGGAG
CCTATGGAAAAACGCCAGCAACGCGGCCTTTTTACGGTTCCTGGCCTTTTGCTGGCCTTTTGCTCACATG
TTCTTTCCTGCGTTATCCCCTGATTCTGTGGATAACCGTATTACCGCCTTTGAGTGAGCTGATACCGCTC
GCCGCAGCCGAACGACCGAGCGCAGCGAGTCAGTGAGCGAGGAAGCGGAAGAGCGCCCAATACGCAAACC
GCCTCTCCCCGCGCGTTGGCCGATTCATTAATGCAGCTGGCACGACAGGTTTCCCGACTGGAAAGCGGGC
AGTGAGCGCAACGCAATTAATACGCGTACCGCGAGCCAGGAAGAGTTTGTAGAAACGCAAAAAGGCCATC
CGTCAGGATGGCCTTCTGCTTAGTTTGATGCCTGGCAGTTTATGGCGGGCGTCCTGCCCGCCACCCTCCG
GGCCGTTGCTTCACAACGTTCAAATCCGCTCCCGGCGGATTTGTCCTACTCAGGAGAGCGTTCACCGACA
AACAACAGATAAAACGAAAGGCCCAGTCTTCCGACTGAGCCTTTCGTTTTATTTGATGCCTGGCAGTTCC
CTACTCTCGCGTTAACGCTTGCATGGATGTTTTCCCAGTCACGACGTTGTAAAACGACGGCCAGTCTTAA
GCTCGGGCCCCAAATAATGATTTTATTTTGACTGATAGTGACCTGTTCGTTGCAACAAATTGATGAGCAA
TGCTTTTTTATAATGCCAACTTTGTACAAAAAAGCAGGCTCCGAATTCGCCCTTCACCATGGCTCCTAAG
AAGAAGCGGAAGGTTGGTATTCACGGGGTGCCTGCGGCTTACTATCAGAATCTCACTAAGAAGTACCCAG
TCAGCAAAACTATCAGAAATGAACTTATTCCAATAGGAAAAACGCTTGAAAACATTAGGAAAAACAACAT
ACTGGAAAGCGACGTGAAAAGGAAGCAGGACTATGAACACGTTAAGGGGATCATGGACGAATATCACAAG
CAGCTCATTAACGAAGCACTTGATAACTATATGCTTCCTTCGCTCAATCAAGCCGCCGAAATTTACCTCA
AGAAACACGTGGACGTCGAGGATAGAGAGGAGTTTAAGAAAACGCAAGATCTGCTCAGGCGGGAGGTGAC
GGGAAGACTGAAGGAACATGAGAATTACACTAAGATTGGAAAAAAGGACATTCTCGATCTCCTCGAAAAA
CTGCCATCTATTTCTGAGGAAGACTACAATGCTCTGGAGTCCTTTAGAAACTTTTATACATATTTCACCT
CCTATAATAAAGTTCGGGAGAATCTGTATAGCGACGAAGAGAAGAGTAGCACGGTGGCCTATAGACTGAT
AAACGAGAACTTGCCAAAGTTCTTGGATAACATCAAATCTTATGCATTTGTTAAAGCGGCTGGCGTGCTC
GCTGATTGTATTGAAGAGGAGGAACAGGATGCCCTGTTTATGGTCGAAACTTTCAACATGACGCTCACGC
AAGAAGGTATTGACATGTATAATTATCAGATCGGAAAAGTCAATTCGGCTATTAATCTCTATAACCAGAA
GAATCACAAGGTCGAGGAATTTAAGAAAATCCCAAAAATGAAAGTTCTTTATAAACAGATCCTCTCTGAT
CGCGAAGAAGTCTTCATCGGTGAATTCAAGGATGATGAGACTCTCCTTTCCAGCATAGGCGCATATGGCA
ATGTTTTGATGACATACCTCAAATCCGAGAAAATAAATATTTTCTTCGACGCTCTGAGGGAAAGCGAGGG
AAAAAACGTCTACGTTAAGAACGATCTGTCGAAAACTACGATGTCAAATATAGTCTTTGGCTCGTGGTCG
GCCTTTGATGAACTTCTGAATCAGGAATACGACCTGGCCAATGAGAACAAAAAGAAAGATGATAAATACT
TTGAGAAGAGACAGAAGGAACTCAAAAAAAATAAGAGCTACACGTTGGAGCAAATGAGCAATCTTTCGAA
GGAGGATATTTCGCCGATAGAGAACTACATAGAGAGGATTTCAGAGGACATAGAGAAGATATGCATCTAT
AATGGCGAGTTCGAAAAGATTGTCGTGAACGAACATGATTCGAGTAGAAAGCTCTCGAAGAACATCAAGG
CGGTTAAGGTGATTAAAGACTACCTCGATTCCATTAAAGAACTTGAACATGATATTAAACTCATAAATGG
ATCTGGTCAGGAGCTTGAAAAGAACTTGGTTGTTTACGTCGGGCAGGAAGAAGCGCTTGAACAGCTGCGC
CCCGTCGATTCCCTGTATAACCTCACACGCAATTATCTGACGAAGAAGCCATTTTCAACGGAAAAAGTGA
AACTGAATTTTAATAAATCTACTCTCCTCCGCGGCTGGGACAAAAATGTGGAAACGGATCGCCTCGGTAT
ACTGTTTTTTAAGGACGGTAAATACTACCTCGGAATAATGAACACCACAGCAAACAAGGCGTTTGTCAAC
CCACCTGCTGCCAAAACAGAGAATGTTTTCAAAAAGGTGGACTACAAGCTGCTGCCTGGCTCGAACAAAA
TGCTCCCAAAGGTTTTCTTTGCGAAATCGAATATTGGATATTATAATCCCTCGACCGAACTCTATTCCAA
CTACAAAAAAGGCACTCACAAGAAAGGCCCTTCCTTCTCTATAGATGATTGCCACAATCTTATTGATTTT
TTTAAAGAATCGATTAAGAAGCATGAAGACTGGTCCAAATTTGGATTTGAATTCAGTGACACTGCAGATT
ACAGAGACATTTCGGAGTTTTACCGGGAAGTGGAGAAGCAGGGGTATAAGTTGACTTTCACCGACATAGA
TGAGTCATACATCAACGATCTGATAGAAAAGAACGAACTGTATCTTTTTCAGATTTATAACAAAGATTTC
TCTGAATATTCGAAGGGTAAGCTGAACCTCCACACACTCTATTTTATGATGCTGTTCGACCAGAGAAACC
TTGACAACGTCGTGTATAAGCTGAATGGAGAGGCCGAGGTCTTCTATAGACCAGCATCTATAGCCGAAAA
CGAACTTGTGATACACAAAGCGGGCGAAGGCATAAAGAACAAAAACCCTAATCGGGCGAAAGTTAAAGAG
ACTAGTACATTCAGTTACGACATTGTCAAAGATAAGCGGTATTCAAAGTACAAGTTCACACTGCATATTC
CTATCACAATGAATTTCGGAGTTGACGAGGTCCGCAGATTTAACGACGTTATCAATAACGCACTGCGCAC
AGACGATAACGTGAATGTTATCGGTATCGACCGGGGCGAACGCAATCTGTTGTATGTCGTGGTGATCAAT
TCAGAGGGTAAGATCTTGGAGCAAATTTCCTTGAATAGTATAATTAACAAAGAGTATGACATAGAGACTA
ATTATCATGCCCTGTTGGACGAACGCGAAGACGATAGAAATAAAGCAAGAAAAGATTGGAACACTATCGA
AAACATTAAAGAATTGAAAACAGGTTATCTGAGTCAAGTCGTCAACGTTGTCGCCAAACTCGTCCTGAAA
TATAACGCGATAATCTGCTTGGAAGACCTTAATTTTGGTTTCAAGCGCGGACGGCAGAAGGTCGAAAAAC
AGGTCTATCAAAAATTTGAGAAAATGCTCATAGAGAAACTTAATTATTTGGTTATTGATAAGAGTAGAGA
GCAGGTGTCCCCCGAAAAGATGGGGGGTGCCCTCAACGCTCTCCAATTGACTTCAAAATTTAAGAGCTTT
GCGGAACTTGGGAAGCAGAGTGGTATCATTTACTATGTTCCCGCGTACTTGACTTCTAAGATTGATCCTA
CCACGGGTTTTGTGAATCTGTTCTACATCAAGTATGAGAACATAGAAAAGGCAAAGCAATTTTTCGATGG
TTTTGATTTCATTCGGTTTAATAAGAAAGACGACATGTTTGAATTTAGCTTTGACTACAAGTCATTCACC
CAGAAGGCGTGCGGGATACGGTCGAAATGGATAGTCTACACAAATGGAGAGCGCATCATAAAATATCCGA
ACCCTGAGAAGAATAACCTGTTCGACGAAAAGGTTATTAACGTCACGGACGAGATTAAAGGTCTTTTTAA
GCAATACCGGATTCCGTACGAGAACGGAGAAGACATTAAGGAAATAATCATTTCGAAGGCAGAGGCTGAC
TTCTATAAACGGTTGTTCCGCCTGCTTCATCAAACGCTGCAAATGAGAAATTCAACTAGCGATGGCACCA
GGGATTACATCATCAGTCCGGTGAAGAACGACCGGGGAGAATTTTTCTGCTCTGAATTTTCGGAGGGCAC
AATGCCTAAAGATGCCGACGCGAACGGTGCATACAATATAGCCAGAAAGGGGCTTTGGGTCCTCGAGCAG
ATTCGCCAGAAAGATGAGGGAGAGAAAGTTAATTTGTCAATGACGAATGCCGAATGGCTTAAATACGCCC
AATTGCACCTCCTGAAGCGTCCTGCTGCCACCAAAAAGGCCGGACAGGCTAAGAAAAAGAAGTGAGACGA
CTAGTGGCGGCCGCCGACGTCCGATCGTTCAAACATTTGGCAATAAAGTTTCTTAAGATTGAATCCTGTT
GCCGGTCTTGCGATGATTATCATATAATTTCTGTTGAATTACGTTAAGCATGTAATAATTAACATGTAAT
GCATGACGTTATTTATGAGATGGGTTTTTATGATTAGAGTCCCGCAATTATACATTTAATACGCGATAGA
AAACAAAATATAGCGCGCAAACTAGGATAAATTATCGCGCGCGGTGTCATCTATGTTACTAGATCGGGAA
TTGATCCCCCCTCGACAGCTTCCGGAAAGGGCGAATTCGCAACTTTGTATACAAAAGTTGAACGAGAAAC
GTAAAATGATATAAATATCAATATATTAAATTAGATTTTGCATAAAAAACAGACTACATAATACTGTAAA
ACACAACATATCCAGTCACTATGCCATCCAGCTGATATCCCCTATAGTGAGTCGTATTACATGGTCATAG
CTGTTTCCTGGCAGCTCTGGCCCGTGTCTCAAAATCTCTGATGTTACATTGCACAAGATAAAAATATATC
ATCATGCCTCCTC
